>Addgene plasmid #212573 | pTwist-SARS-CoV-2 Spike-deltaC18 HV.1 | addgene full sequence | sequence record 431582 | Addgene NGS Result
ATGTTTGTGTTCCTCGTTCTCCTGCCCCTCGTTTCTTCCCAATGCGTGAACCTCATAACTAGAACGCAGT
CTTACACGAACTCTTTTACTCGTGGAGTATACTATCCCGATAAAGTCTTTAGGTCCAGTGTCCTTCATTC
TACTCATGACCTTTTCCTGCCATTCTTCTCAAATGTCACCTGGTTCCATGCTATCCACGTTTCTGGCACC
AACGGAACTAAACGATTTGATAATCCCGCCTTGCCATTTAACGATGGCGTATACTTTGCCTCAACGGAGA
AGTCCAACATTATCCGGGGATGGATATTTGGCACCACCCTGGACTCCAAGACACAGTCTCTCCTCATTGT
GAACAACGCCACCAATGTCGTCATCAAAGTCTGTGAATTTCAATTTTGTAACGATCCCTTTCTCGATGTT
TATCAGAAGAATAACAAGTCTTGGATGGAGTCAGAGTTACGCGTTTACAGTTCCGCTAACAACTGTACTT
TTGAGTACGTTTCCCAACCATTTCTCATGGATCTTGAAGGGAAGGAAGGCAACTTCAAGAATCTCCGCGA
ATTTGTGTTTAAGAATATAGACGGCTACTTCAAAATTTATAGCAAGCATACCCCGATAAATCTGGAGCGG
GATCTCCCTCAAGGCTTCTCCGCGTTGGAACCCCTCGTGGACTTGCCGATTGGCATCAACATCACCCGGT
TCCAAACCCTTCTTGCCCTTCATCGAAGCTACCTCACGCCTGTCGACAGTAGTAGTGGTTGGACAGCGGG
CGCAGCAGCCTACTATGTGGGATATTTGCAACCACGCACCTTTCTTCTCAAATATAACGAAAACGGAACA
ATTACCGATGCCGTAGACTGTGCCCTCGATCCCCTGTCCGAAACTAAATGCACACTCAAGTCCTTCACAG
TTGAGAAAGGCATATACCAAACCAGTAACTTCCGCGTCCAACCCACCGAATCCATTGTTCGATTCCCTAA
CATCACCAATTTGTGTCCTTTCCATGAAGTATTTAATGCCACTACATTTGCATCAGTTTATGCCTGGAAT
CGCAAGCGAATATCAAATTGTGTTGCAGATTATAGTGTCATCTATAATTTCGCACCATTCTTCGCTTTTA
AGTGTTATGGGGTCAGCCCTACGAAATTGAATGACTTGTGTTTTACCAACGTTTACGCAGATTCTTTCGT
CATACGCGGCAACGAAGTCAGCCAGATTGCACCGGGGCAAACCGGAAATATAGCAGACTATAATTATAAG
TTGCCGGATGACTTCACCGGCTGCGTTATAGCATGGAACTCCAATAAGCTCGATTCAAAACCCAGCGGCA
ACTATAATTATCGGTACCGCCTGTTACGCAAGTCAAAGCTGAAGCCCTTTGAACGTGACATCTCCACCGA
AATTTATCAAGCTGGCAACAAACCATGTAATGGAGTGGCAGGGCCTAACTGTTATTCTCCCCTTCAATCA
TACGGATTTCGACCAACATATGGGGTGGGCCATCAACCATATCGGGTGGTAGTCTTGAGCTTTGAGCTGC
TCCACGCACCGGCTACAGTTTGCGGACCGAAGAAAAGCACTAACCTGGTGAAGAATAAATGTGTGAACTT
CAACTTTAATGGGCTCACCGGAACAGGGGTGCTGACAGAATCAAACAAGAAATTTCTCCCTTTTCAACAA
TTTGGTAGAGACATTGCCGATACCACAGATGCCGTCCGCGATCCGCAAACACTGGAAATCCTCGATATAA
CACCCTGTAGCTTCGGCGGGGTCAGCGTGATAACTCCCGGAACGAACACATCCAACCAAGTGGCTGTCCT
GTATCAAGGTGTCAACTGTACCGAAGTCCCTGTGGCGATACACGCCGACCAACTGACACCCACCTGGAGA
GTCTACTCAACAGGTTCCAATGTCTTTCAAACTAGAGCGGGTTGTCTCATTGGCGCTGAGTATGTCAATA
ATTCATACGAATGTGATATTCCTATTGGGGCAGGAATCTGTGCGTCTTATCAAACTCAAACGAAATCACA
CCGGCGCGCTCGCTCAGTAGCCAGCCAGTCCATAATCGCCTATACCATGAGTCTCGGGGCTGAGAACTCC
GTGGCTTATTCAAACAATTCCATCGCAATCCCAACTAACTTTACCATTAGCGTTACCACGGAAATCTTGC
CCGTCAGCATGACTAAGACGAGCGTAGACTGTACGATGTATATCTGTGGGGATTCCACCGAGTGTAGCAA
CCTCTTGCTTCAATACGGGTCTTTCTGTACTCAACTCAAACGAGCATTGACCGGAATTGCGGTCGAACAA
GACAAGAATACCCAAGAGGTGTTCGCACAAGTAAAGCAAATATACAAAACGCCGCCAATCAAATATTTTG
GCGGGTTTAATTTTAGCCAAATACTGCCAGACCCATCTAAGCCTTCAAAACGCAGCTTTATCGAGGATCT
GCTGTTCAACAAAGTTACGTTGGCTGACGCGGGTTTCATTAAGCAGTATGGGGATTGTTTGGGAGACATT
GCGGCCCGCGACCTTATCTGTGCTCAAAAATTCAATGGGTTGACAGTTCTGCCCCCTCTGCTCACTGATG
AGATGATTGCACAGTATACATCAGCATTGTTGGCAGGAACCATTACATCCGGCTGGACTTTTGGCGCGGG
TGCGGCCCTTCAAATACCTTTCGCTATGCAAATGGCTTACAGATTCAATGGGATTGGTGTCACGCAAAAT
GTATTGTATGAAAATCAGAAGCTGATCGCTAATCAATTTAACAGCGCGATTGGCAAGATCCAAGATTCAC
TGTCAAGCACAGCGTCCGCCCTCGGCAAACTCCAAGATGTTGTGAATCATAACGCCCAGGCCCTGAATAC
CCTCGTGAAGCAACTGAGTTCTAAATTCGGCGCAATCTCCAGCGTCCTCAACGACATATTGTCCAGACTT
GATAAGGTGGAAGCCGAGGTGCAAATTGATCGGCTCATCACAGGCAGGCTCCAGTCACTCCAAACTTATG
TGACACAACAGTTGATCCGGGCTGCTGAGATACGAGCAAGCGCCAACCTGGCCGCCACTAAAATGTCAGA
GTGCGTGCTCGGGCAGTCCAAACGGGTTGACTTTTGTGGCAAGGGCTATCACTTGATGTCCTTCCCCCAA
TCCGCCCCACATGGAGTGGTCTTTCTCCACGTCACTTATGTCCCTGCTCAAGAGAAGAACTTTACGACAG
CTCCAGCAATCTGTCACGATGGCAAAGCGCACTTTCCCAGGGAAGGCGTTTTCGTCAGTAATGGCACGCA
TTGGTTTGTGACCCAAAGGAATTTCTATGAACCCCAAATCATAACCACTGACAATACATTTGTCTCAGGC
AACTGTGATGTGGTCATTGGGATCGTGAACAACACGGTATATGATCCCCTGCAACCCGAGTTGGATAGCT
TCAAAGAGGAATTGGATAAATACTTTAAGAATCATACTTCACCCGATGTTGATCTCGGGGACATATCAGG
AATAAATGCAAGTGTCGTCAACATTCAGAAAGAGATTGATCGCCTTAATGAGGTCGCCAAGAACTTGAAT
GAATCTTTGATCGACTTGCAAGAACTGGGCAAATACGAACAATATATTAAATGGCCCTGGTACATTTGGT
TGGGCTTTATCGCCGGACTTATAGCTATCGTTATGGTCACAATTATGTTGTGCTGTATGACTAGCTGTTG
TTCCTGCTTGAAAGGATGTTGCAGTTGCGGATCTTGTTGTAAATAAAGGATCCTCTAGAAGTTGTCTCCT
CCTGCACTGACTGACTGATACAATCGATTTCTGGATCCGCAGGCCTAATCAACCTCTGGATTACAAAATT
TGTGAAAGATTGACTGGTATTCTTAACTATGTTGCTCCTTTTACGCTATGTGGATACGCTGCTTTAATGC
CTTTGTATCATGCTATTGCTTCCCGTATGGCTTTCATTTTCTCCTCCTTGTATAAATCCTGGTTGCTGTC
TCTTTATGAGGAGTTGTGGCCCGTTGTCAGGCAACGTGGCGTGGTGTGCACTGTGTTTGCTGACGCAACC
CCCACTGGTTGGGGCATTGCCACCACCTGTCAGCTCCTTTCCGGGACTTTCGCTTTCCCCCTCCCTATTG
CCACGGCGGAACTCATCGCCGCCTGCCTTGCCCGCTGCTGGACAGGGGCTCGGCTGTTGGGCACTGACAA
TTCCGTGGTGTTGTCGGGGAAGCTGACGTCCTTTCCATGGCTGCTCGCCTGTGTTGCCACCTGGATTCTG
CGCGGGACGTCCTTCTGCTACGTCCCTTCGGCCCTCAATCCAGCGGACCTTCCTTCCCGCGGCCTGCTGC
CGGCTCTGCGGCCTCTTCCGCGTCTTCGCCTTCGCCCTCAGACGAGTCGGATCTCCCTTTGGGCCGCCTC
CCCGCCTGTCTAGCTTGACTGACTGAGATACAGCGTACCTTCAGCTCACAGACATGATAAGATACATTGA
TGAGTTTGGACAAACCACAACTAGAATGCAGTGAAAAAAATGCTTTATTTGTGAAATTTGTGATGCTATT
GCTTTATTTGTAACCATTATAAGCTGCAATAAACAAGTTAACAACAACAATTGCATTCATTTTATGTTTC
AGGTTCAGGGGGAGGTGTGGGAGGTTTTTTAAAGCAAGTAAAACCTCTACAAATGTGGTATTGGCCCATC
TCTATCGGTATCGTAGCATAACCCCTTGGGGCCTCTAAACGGGTCTTGAGGGGTTTTTTGTGCCCCTCGG
GCCGGATTGCTATCTACCGGCATTGGCGCAGAAAAAAATGCCTGATGCGACGCTGCGCGTCTTATACTCC
CACATATGCCAGATTCAGCAACGGATACGGCTTCCCCAACTTGCCCACTTCCATACGTGTCCTCCTTACC
AGAAATTTATCCTTAAGGTCGTCAGCTATCCTGCAGGCGATCTCTCGATTTCGATCAAGACATTCCTTTA
ATGGTCTTTTCTGGACACCACTAGGGGTCAGAAGTAGTTCATCAAACTTTCTTCCCTCCCTAATCTCATT
GGTTACCTTGGGCTATCGAAACTTAATTAAGCGATCTGCATCTCAATTAGTCAGCAACCATAGTCCCGCC
CCTAACTCCGCCCATCCCGCCCCTAACTCCGCCCAGTTCCGCCCATTCTCCGCCCCATCGCTGACTAATT
TTTTTTATTTATGCAGAGGCCGAGGCCGCCTCGGCCTCTGAGCTATTCCAGAAGTAGTGAGGAGGCTTTT
TTGGAGGCCTAGGCTTTTGCAAAGGAGGTAGCCAACATGATTGAACAAGATGGATTGCACGCAGGTTCTC
CCGCCGCTTGGGTGGAGAGGCTATTCGGCTATGACTGGGCACAACAGACAATCGGCTGCTCTGATGCCGC
CGTGTTCCGGCTGTCAGCGCAGGGGCGCCCGGTTCTTTTTGTCAAGACCGACCTGTCCGGTGCCCTGAAT
GAACTCCAGGACGAGGCAGCGCGGCTATCGTGGCTGGCCACGACGGGCGTTCCTTGCGCAGCTGTGCTCG
ACGTTGTCACTGAAGCGGGAAGGGACTGGCTGCTATTGGGCGAAGTGCCGGGGCAGGATCTCCTGTCATC
TCACCTTGCTCCTGCCGAGAAAGTATCCATCATGGCTGATGCAATGCGGCGGCTGCATACGCTTGATCCG
GCTACCTGCCCATTCGACCACCAAGCGAAACATCGCATCGAGCGAGCACGTACTCGGATGGAAGCCGGTC
TTGTCGATCAGGATGATCTGGACGAAGAGCATCAGGGGCTCGCGCCAGCCGAACTGTTCGCCAGGCTCAA
GGCGCGGATGCCCGACGGCGAGGATCTCGTCGTGACCCACGGCGATGCCTGCTTGCCGAATATCATGGTG
GAAAATGGCCGCTTTTCTGGATTCATCGACTGTGGCCGGCTGGGTGTGGCGGACCGCTATCAGGACATAG
CGTTGGCTACCCGTGATATTGCTGAAGAGCTTGGCGGCGAATGGGCTGACCGCTTCCTCGTGCTTTACGG
TATCGCCGCTCCCGATTCGCAGCGCATCGCCTTCTATCGCCTTCTTGACGAGTTCTTCTAGTATGTAAGC
CCTGTGCCTTCTAGTTGCCAGCCATCTGTTGTTTGCCCCTCCCCCGTGCCTTCCTTGACCCTGGAAGGTG
CCACTCCCACTGTCCTTTCCTAATAAAATGAGGAAATTGCATCGCATTGTCTGAGTAGGTGTCATTCTAT
TCTGGGGGGTGGGGTGGGGCAGGACAGCAAGGGGGAGGATTGGGAAGACAATAGCAGGCATGCTGGGGAT
GCGGTGGGCTCTATGGTTAATTAACCAGTCAAGTCAGCTACTTGGCGAGATCGACTTGTCTGGGTTTCGA
CTACGCTCAGAATTGCGTCAGTCAAGTTCGATCTGGTCCTTGCTATTGCACCCGTTCTCCGATTACGAGT
TTCATTTAAATCATGTGAGCAAAAGGCCAGCAAAAGGCCAGGAACCGTAAAAAGGCCGCGTTGCTGGCGT
TTTTCCATAGGCTCCGCCCCCCTGACGAGCATCACAAAAATCGACGCTCAAGTCAGAGGTGGCGAAACCC
GACAGGACTATAAAGATACCAGGCGTTTCCCCCTGGAAGCTCCCTCGTGCGCTCTCCTGTTCCGACCCTG
CCGCTTACCGGATACCTGTCCGCCTTTCTCCCTTCGGGAAGCGTGGCGCTTTCTCATAGCTCACGCTGTA
GGTATCTCAGTTCGGTGTAGGTCGTTCGCTCCAAGCTGGGCTGTGTGCACGAACCCCCCGTTCAGCCCGA
CCGCTGCGCCTTATCCGGTAACTATCGTCTTGAGTCCAACCCGGTAAGACACGACTTATCGCCACTGGCA
GCAGCCACTGGTAACAGGATTAGCAGAGCGAGGTATGTAGGCGGTGCTACAGAGTTCTTGAAGTGGTGGC
CTAACTACGGCTACACTAGAAGAACAGTATTTGGTATCTGCGCTCTGCTGAAGCCAGTTACCTTCGGAAA
AAGAGTTGGTAGCTCTTGATCCGGCAAACAAACCACCGCTGGTAGCGGTGGTTTTTTTGTTTGCAAGCAG
CAGATTACGCGCAGAAAAAAAGGATCTCAAGAAGATCCTTTGATCTTTTCTACGGGGTCTGACGCTCAGT
GGAACGAAAACTCACGTTAAGGGATTTTGGTCATGAGATTATCAAAAAGGATCTTCACCTAGATCCTTTT
AAATTAAAAATGAAGTTTTAAATCAATCTAAAGTATATATGAGTAAACTTGGTCTGACAGTTACCAATGC
TTAATCAGTGAGGCACCTATCTCAGCGATCTGTCTATTTCGTTCATCCATAGTTGCATTTAAATTTCCGA
ACTCTCCAAGGCCCTCGTCGGAAAATCTTCAAACCTTTCGTCCGATCCATCTTGCAGGCTACCTCTCGAA
CGAACTATCGCAAGTCTCTTGGCCGGCCTTGCGCCTTGGCTATTGCTTGGCAGCGCCTATCGCCAGGTAT
TACTCCAATCCCGAATATCCGAGATCGGGATCACCCGAGAGAAGTTCAACCTACATCCTCAATCCCGATC
TATCCGAGATCCGAGGAATATCGAAATCGGGGCGCGCCTGGTGTACCGAGAACGATCCTCTCAGTGCGAG
TCTCGACGATCCATATCGTTGCTTGGCAGTCAGCCAGTCGGAATCCAGCTTGGGACCCAGGAAGTCCAAT
CGTCAGATATTGTACTCAAGCCTGGTCACGGCAGCGTACCGATCTGTTTAAACCTAGATATTGATAGTCT
GATCGGTCAACGTATAATCGAGTCCTAGCTTTTGCAAACATCTATCAAGAGACAGGATCAGCAGGAGGCT
TTCGCATGAGTATTCAACATTTCCGTGTCGCCCTTATTCCCTTTTTTGCGGCATTTTGCCTTCCTGTTTT
TGCTCACCCAGAAACGCTGGTGAAAGTAAAAGATGCTGAAGATCAGTTGGGTGCGCGAGTGGGTTACATC
GAACTGGATCTCAACAGCGGTAAGATCCTTGAGAGTTTTCGCCCCGAAGAACGCTTTCCAATGATGAGCA
CTTTTAAAGTTCTGCTATGTGGCGCGGTATTATCCCGTATTGACGCCGGGCAAGAGCAACTCGGTCGCCG
CATACACTATTCTCAGAATGACTTGGTTGAGTATTCACCAGTCACAGAAAAGCATCTTACGGATGGCATG
ACAGTAAGAGAATTATGCAGTGCTGCCATAACCATGAGTGATAACACTGCGGCCAACTTACTTCTGACAA
CGATTGGAGGACCGAAGGAGCTAACCGCTTTTTTGCACAACATGGGGGATCATGTAACTCGCCTTGATCG
TTGGGAACCGGAGCTGAATGAAGCCATACCAAACGACGAGCGTGACACCACGATGCCTGTAGCAATGGCA
ACAACCTTGCGTAAACTATTAACTGGCGAACTACTTACTCTAGCTTCCCGGCAACAGTTGATAGACTGGA
TGGAGGCGGATAAAGTTGCAGGACCACTTCTGCGCTCGGCCCTTCCGGCTGGCTGGTTTATTGCTGATAA
ATCTGGAGCCGGTGAGCGTGGGTCTCGCGGTATCATTGCAGCACTGGGGCCAGATGGTAAGCCCTCCCGT
ATCGTAGTTATCTACACGACGGGGAGTCAGGCAACTATGGATGAACGAAATAGACAGATCGCTGAGATAG
GTGCCTCACTGATTAAGCATTGGTAACCGATTCTAGGTGCATTGGCGCAGAAAAAAATGCCTGATGCGAC
GCTGCGCGTCTTATACTCCCACATATGCCAGATTCAGCAACGGATACGGCTTCCCCAACTTGCCCACTTC
CATACGTGTCCTCCTTACCAGAAATTTATCCTTAAGATCCCGAATCGTTTAAACTCGACTCTGGCTCTAT
CGAATCTCCGTCGTTTCGAGCTTACGCGAACAGCCGTGGCGCTCATTTGCTCGTCGGGCATCGAATCTCG
TCAGCTATCGTCAGCTTACCTTTTTGGCAGCGATCGCGGCTCCCGACATCTTGGACCATTAGCTCCACAG
GTATCTTCTTCCCTCTAGTGGTCATAACAGCAGCTTCAGCTACCTCTCAATTCAAAAAACCCCTCAAGAC
CCGTTTAGAGGCCCCAAGGGGTTATGCTATCAATCGTTGCGTTACACACACAAAAAACCAACACACATCC
ATCTTCGATGGATAGCGATTTTATTATCTAACTGCTGATCGAGTGTAGCCAGATCTAGTAATCAATTACG
GGGTCATTAGTTCATAGCCCATATATGGAGTTCCGCGTTACATAACTTACGGTAAATGGCCCGCCTGGCT
GACCGCCCAACGACCCCCGCCCATTGACGTCAATAATGACGTATGTTCCCATAGTAACGCCAATAGGGAC
TTTCCATTGACGTCAATGGGTGGAGTATTTACGGTAAACTGCCCACTTGGCAGTACATCAAGTGTATCAT
ATGCCAAGTACGCCCCCTATTGACGTCAATGACGGTAAATGGCCCGCCTGGCATTATGCCCAGTACATGA
CCTTATGGGACTTTCCTACTTGGCAGTACATCTACGTATTAGTCATCGCTATTACCATGCTGATGCGGTT
TTGGCAGTACATCAATGGGCGTGGATAGCGGTTTGACTCACGGGGATTTCCAAGTCTCCACCCCATTGAC
GTCAATGGGAGTTTGTTTTGGCACCAAAATCAACGGGACTTTCCAAAATGTCGTAACAACTCCGCCCCAT
TGACGCAAATGGGCGGTAGGCGTGTACGGTGGGAGGTCTATATAAGCAGAGCTGGTTTAGTGAACCGTCA
GATCGCCTGGAGACGCCATCCACGCTGTTTTGACCTCCATAGAAGACACCGGGACCGATCCAGCCTCCCC
TCGAAGCTTACATGTGGTACCGAGCTCGGATCCTGAGAACTTCAGGGTGAGTCTATGGGACCCTTGATGT
TTTCTTTCCCCTTCTTTTCTATGGTTAAGTTCATGTCATAGGAAGGGGAGAAGTAACAGGGTACACATAT
TGACCAAATCAGGGTAATTTTGCATTTGTAATTTTAAAAAATGCTTTCTTCTTTTAATATACTTTTTTGT
TTATCTTATTTCTAATACTTTCCCTAATCTCTTTCTTTCAGGGCAATAATGATACAATGTATCATGCCTC
TTTGCACCATTCTAAAGAATAACAGTGATAATTTCTGGGTTAAGGCAATAGCAATATTTCTGCATATAAA
TATTTCTGCATATAAATTGTAACTGATGTAAGAGGTTTCATATTGCTAATAGCAGCTACAATCCAGCTAC
CATTCTGCTTTTATTTTATGGTTGGGATAAGGCTGGATTATTCTGAGTCCAAGCTAGGCCCTTTTGCTAA
TCATGTTCATACCTCTTATCTTCCTCCCACAGCTCCTGGGCAACGTGCTGGTCTGTGTGCTGGCCCATCA
CTTTGGCAAAGGCGGCCGCC
Features (pLannotate 1.2.2; 21 found; start..end, strand, type, name):
      1..3753    +  CDS            S: SPIKE_SARS2 - Experimental evidence at protein level: Swiss-Prot protein existence level 1. [Spike glycoprotein]: May down-regulate host tetherin (BST2) by lysosomal degradation, thereby counteracting its antiviral activity. From Severe acute respiratory syndrome coronavirus 2 (2019-nCoV) (SARS-CoV-2).
   3827..4415    +  misc_feature   WPRE: woodchuck hepatitis virus posttranscriptional regulatory element
   4468..4589    -  polyA_signal   SV40 poly(A) signal: SV40 polyadenylation signal
   4612..4681    -  CDS            large T antigen (fragment): large T antigen from SV40 (simian virus 40)
   4704..4750    +  terminator     T7 terminator: transcription terminator for bacteriophage T7 RNA polymerase
   4780..4916    +  terminator     rrnG terminator: transcription terminator from the E. coli ribosomal RNA rrnG operon (Albrechtsen et al., 1991)
   4961..5032    +  misc_feature   3' β-globin insulator: insulator downstream of the human β-globin locus (Farrell et al., 2002)
   5077..5273    +  promoter       SV40 promoter: SV40 early promoter
   5287..6078    +  CDS            neo: KKA2_KLEPN - Also known as kan, nptII. Experimental evidence at protein level: Swiss-Prot protein existence level 1. Resistance to kanamycin, neomycin, paromomycin, ribostamycin, butirosin and gentamicin B. From Klebsiella pneumoniae.
   6092..6316    +  polyA_signal   bGH poly(A) signal: bovine growth hormone polyadenylation signal
   6512..7100    -  rep_origin     ori: high-copy-number ColE1/pMB1/pBR322/pUC origin of replication
   7272..7336    -  CDS            bla(M) (fragment): β-lactamase lacking the signal sequence; bla(M); allows cytosolic expression of β-lactamase
   7846..8706    +  CDS            AmpR: β-lactamase; bla; confers resistance to ampicillin, carbenicillin, and related antibiotics
   8719..8855    +  terminator     rrnG terminator: transcription terminator from the E. coli ribosomal RNA rrnG operon (Albrechtsen et al., 1991)
   9007..9078    +  misc_feature   5' β-globin insulator: insulator upstream of the human β-globin locus (Farrell et al., 2002)
   9083..9129    -  terminator     T7 terminator: transcription terminator for bacteriophage T7 RNA polymerase
   9147..9195    -  polyA_signal   poly(A) signal: synthetic polyadenylation signal
   9276..9579    +  enhancer       CMV enhancer: human cytomegalovirus immediate early enhancer
   9652..9669    -  promoter       CMV promoter (fragment): human cytomegalovirus (CMV) immediate early promoter
   9732..9783    +  promoter       CMVd2 promoter: truncated human cytomegalovirus (CMV) immediate early promoter that yields moderately reduced expression relative to the full-length promoter
   9917..10392   +  intron         β-globin intron: internally truncated intron from human β-globin
