[The description below was written by a language model from this plasmid's Addgene catalogue record and pLannotate feature annotations shown in this document.]
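Description:
pTwist-SARS-CoV-2 Spike-deltaC18 HV.1 is a mammalian expression plasmid of about 10.4 kb, built on the Twist pTwist-CMV-BetaGlobin-WPRE-Neo backbone. It encodes the spike glycoprotein of the SARS-CoV-2 Omicron-lineage variant HV.1. It is propagated in E. coli from a high-copy ColE1/pUC-type origin under ampicillin selection (AmpR). An SV40 early promoter–neo–bGH poly(A) cassette allows G418 selection in mammalian cells.

The spike coding sequence carries the extensive HV.1 substitution and deletion set listed by the depositor. This spans the N-terminal domain, the receptor-binding domain (including L452R, F456L and F486P), the furin-site region and S2. The "deltaC18" in the name indicates removal of the last 18 C-terminal residues. This cytoplasmic-tail truncation is commonly used to improve spike incorporation into pseudotyped particles.

The catalogue lists the promoter as CAG. The annotated sequence instead shows a CMV enhancer with CMV promoter elements followed by a truncated human β-globin intron, which matches the backbone name rather than a chicken β-actin-based CAG. Downstream of the insert, a WPRE enhances transcript stability and expression, and an SV40 polyadenylation signal ends the message. β-globin insulator elements and bacterial and T7 terminators flank the expression unit, helping isolate it from neighbouring transcription.

The stated purpose is production of HV.1 spike pseudovirus. In this use the plasmid supplies the envelope protein and is normally co-transfected with packaging and reporter constructs that the record does not describe. The associated study used such pseudoviruses to examine escape of evolving SARS-CoV-2 variants from mRNA vaccine-induced antibody responses.
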