Addgene plasmid #212573: pTwist-SARS-CoV-2 Spike-deltaC18 HV.1
Purpose: Encodes SARS-CoV-2 spike for HV.1 pseudovirus production
Depositing lab: Alejandro Balazs. Depositing organization: Massachusetts General Hospital. Publication: Ongoing evolution of SARS-CoV-2 drives escape from mRNA vaccine-induced humoral immunity. Roederer AL, Cao Y, Denis KS, Sheehan ML, Li CJ, Lam EC, Gregory DJ, Poznansky MC, Iafrate AJ, Canaday DH, Gravenstein S, Garcia-Beltran WF, Balazs AB. medRxiv [Preprint]. 2024 Mar 7:2024.03.05.24303815. doi: 10.1101/2024.03.05.24303815. PubMed 38496628.
Backbone
  Vector backbone: pTwist-CMV-BetaGlobin-WPRE-Neo
  Backbone manufacturer: Twist
  Vector type: Mammalian Expression
Growth in bacteria
  Bacterial resistance: Ampicillin, 100 μg/mL
  Growth temperature: 37°C
  Growth strain: DH5alpha
  Copy number: High Copy
Gene/Insert
  Gene/Insert name: SARS-CoV-2 Spike HV.1
  Species: Severe acute respiratory syndrome coronavirus 2
  Mutation: See Depositor Comments.
  Entrez Gene: S (a.k.a. GU280_gp02, spike glycoprotein)
  Promoter: CAG
  Cloning method: Ligation Independent Cloning
Terms and licenses: Academic/Nonprofit Terms; Industry Terms: Not Available to Industry
Depositor comments: Relevant mutations: T19I , deltaL24P25P26 , A27S , Q52H , V83A , G142D , deltaY144 , H146Q , F157L , Q183E , V213E , G252V , G339H , R346T , L368I , S371F , S373P , S375F , T376A , D405N , R408S , K417N , N440K , V445P , G446S , L452R , F456L , N460K , S477N , T478K , E484A , F486P , F490S , Q498R , N501Y , Y505H , D614G , H655Y , N679K , P681H , N764K , D796Y , Q954H , N969K Please visit https://www.medrxiv.org/content/10.1101/2024.03.05.24303815v1 for medRxiv preprint.
How to cite: pTwist-SARS-CoV-2 Spike-deltaC18 HV.1 was a gift from Alejandro Balazs (Addgene plasmid # 212573 ; http://n2t.net/addgene:212573 ; RRID:Addgene_212573)
